Addgene plasmid #182520: SIR4 gRNA HIS
Purpose: Expression vector for gRNA directed against SIR4 ORF.
Depositing lab: Rob Mitra. Depositing organization: Washington University in Saint Louis. Publication: A Suite of New Strain Construction Vectors for Gene Expression Knockdown in Budding Yeast. Shively CA, Dong F, Mitra RD. ACS Synth Biol. 2023 Jan 17. doi: 10.1021/acssynbio.2c00547. PubMed 36650116.
Backbone
  Vector backbone: pRS413
  Total vector size (bp): 6161
  Vector type: Yeast Expression
  Selectable markers: HIS3
Growth in bacteria
  Bacterial resistance: Ampicillin, 100 μg/mL
  Growth temperature: 37°C
  Growth strain: DH5alpha
  Copy number: Unknown
Gene/Insert
  Gene/Insert name: SIR4 gRNA
  gRNA/shRNA sequence: CCATCAAAGAGGCCCCAGCT
  Species: S. cerevisiae (budding yeast)
  Entrez Gene: SIR4 (a.k.a. YDR227W, ASD1, STE9, UTH2)
Terms and licenses: Academic/Nonprofit Terms; Industry Terms: Not Available to Industry
How to cite: SIR4 gRNA HIS was a gift from Rob Mitra (Addgene plasmid # 182520 ; http://n2t.net/addgene:182520 ; RRID:Addgene_182520)
