[The description below was written by a language model from this plasmid's Addgene catalogue record and pLannotate feature annotations shown in this document.]
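Description:
SIR4 gRNA HIS is a yeast expression plasmid that produces a single CRISPR guide RNA targeting the open reading frame of SIR4, the Saccharomyces cerevisiae silencing gene also known as YDR227W. The catalogue lists the backbone as pRS413, which is normally a centromeric vector. The annotated sequence, however, carries a 2μ origin of replication and no CEN/ARS element was detected, so the sequenced plasmid looks like a high-copy episomal pRS-type shuttle vector. This discrepancy is not resolved by the record. In yeast the plasmid is maintained by the HIS3 auxotrophic marker, expressed from its own promoter, which allows selection in his3 strains. In E. coli it is propagated through the high-copy ColE1/pUC origin and selected with ampicillin via the β-lactamase gene. An f1 origin, lac promoter/operator elements, a lacZα fragment and flanking T3 and T7 promoters are remnants of the standard cloning backbone.

The payload sits in the former polylinker. An SNR52 promoter, a small nucleolar RNA promoter transcribed by RNA polymerase III, drives the 20-nucleotide SIR4 spacer fused to the Streptococcus pyogenes Cas9 guide scaffold. Transcription ends at the SUP4 tRNA terminator, and a CYC1 terminator lies just downstream. This arrangement yields an uncapped, non-polyadenylated guide suited to loading into Cas9 or a Cas9 derivative. No Cas9 coding sequence is annotated on the plasmid, so that protein must be supplied separately. The associated publication describes a set of strain construction vectors for gene expression knockdown in budding yeast, which suggests the guide is meant to direct such a system to SIR4, although the record does not name the partner effector.
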