Features (pLannotate 1.2.2; 20 found; start..end, strand, type, name):
     27..1369    +  rep_origin     2μ ori: yeast 2μ plasmid origin of replication
   1396..1500    +  promoter       AmpR promoter: bla
   1501..2361    +  CDS            AmpR: β-lactamase; bla; confers resistance to ampicillin, carbenicillin, and related antibiotics
   2532..3120    +  rep_origin     ori: high-copy-number ColE1/pMB1/pBR322/pUC origin of replication
   3303..3395    +  CDS            lacI (fragment): lac repressor; lacI; The lac repressor binds to the lac operator to inhibit transcription in E. coli. This inhibition can be relieved by adding lactose or isopropyl-β-D-thiogalactopyranoside (IPTG).
   3408..3429    +  protein_bind   CAP binding site: CAP binding activates transcription in the presence of cAMP. E. coli catabolite activator protein
   3444..3474    +  promoter       lac promoter: promoter for the E. coli lac operon
   3482..3498    +  protein_bind   lac operator: The lac repressor binds to the lac operator to inhibit transcription in E. coli. This inhibition can be relieved by adding lactose or isopropyl-β-D-thiogalactopyranoside (IPTG). lac repressor encoded by lacI
   3543..3561    +  promoter       T3 promoter: promoter for bacteriophage T3 RNA polymerase
   3579..3847    +  promoter       SNR52 promoter: promoter for the S. cerevisiae small nucleolar RNA gene SNR52
   3868..3942    +  misc_RNA       gRNA scaffold: guide RNA scaffold for the Streptococcus pyogenes CRISPR/Cas9 system
   3947..3966    +  terminator     SUP4 terminator: transcription terminator for the S. cerevisiae SUP4 tRNA gene
   4018..4207    +  terminator     CYC1 terminator: S. cerevisiae CYC1; transcription terminator for CYC1
   4238..4256    -  promoter       T7 promoter: promoter for bacteriophage T7 RNA polymerase
   4264..4419    +  CDS            lacZα (fragment): LacZα fragment of β-galactosidase; lacZ fragment
   4423..4878    +  rep_origin     f1 ori (sequence partly withheld): f1 bacteriophage origin of replication; arrow indicates direction of (+) strand synthesis
   4879..4912    -  misc_feature   bom (fragment): basis of mobility region from pBR322
   4925..4999    -  CDS            MRM1 (fragment): MRM1_YEAST - Also known as PET56 From Saccharomyces cerevisiae (strain ATCC 204508 / S288c) (Baker's yeast).
   5049..5235    +  promoter       HIS3 promoter: S. cerevisiae HIS3
   5236..5895    +  CDS            HIS3: HIS7_YEAST - Experimental evidence at protein level: Swiss-Prot protein existence level 1. From Saccharomyces cerevisiae (strain ATCC 204508 / S288c) (Baker's yeast).
>Addgene plasmid #182520 | SIR4 gRNA HIS | addgene full sequence | sequence record 358146 | Addgene NGS Result
TCATGATAATAATGGTTTCTTAGTATGATCCAATATCAAAGGAAATGATAGCATTGAAGGATGAGACTAA
TCCAATTGAGGAGTGGCAGCATATAGAACAGCTAAAGGGTAGTGCTGAAGGAAGCATACGATACCCCGCA
TGGAATGGGATAATATCACAGGAGGTACTAGACTACCTTTCATCCTACATAAATAGACGCATATAAGTAC
GCATTTAAGCATAAACACGCACTATGCCGTTCTTCTCATGTATATATATATACAGGCAACACGCAGATAT
AGGTGCGACGTGAACAGTGAGCTGTATGTGCGCAGCTCGCGTTGCATTTTCGGAAGCGCTCGTTTTCGGA
AACGCTTTGAAGTTCCTATTCCGAAGTTCCTATTCTCTAGAAAGTATAGGAACTTCAGAGCGCTTTTGAA
AACCAAAAGCGCTCTGAAGACGCACTTTCAAAAAACCAAAAACGCACCGGACTGTAACGAGCTACTAAAA
TATTGCGAATACCGCTTCCACAAACATTGCTCAAAAGTATCTCTTTGCTATATATCTCTGTGCTATATCC
CTATATAACCTACCCATCCACCTTTCGCTCCTTGAACTTGCATCTAAACTCGACCTCTACATTTTTTATG
TTTATCTCTAGTATTACTCTTTAGACAAAAAAATTGTAGTAAGAACTATTCATAGAGTGAATCGAAAACA
ATACGAAAATGTAAACATTTCCTATACGTAGTATATAGAGACAAAATAGAAGAAACCGTTCATAATTTTC
TGACCAATGAAGAATCATCAACGCTATCACTTTCTGTTCACAAAGTATGCGCAATCCACATCGGTATAGA
ATATAATCGGGGATGCCTTTATCTTGAAAAAATGCACCCGCAGCTTCGCTAGTAATCAGTAAACGCGGGA
AGTGAAGTCAGGCTTTTTTTATGGAAGAGAAAATAGACACCAAAGTAGCCTTCTTCTAACCTTAACGGAC
CTACAGTGCAAAAAGTTATCAAGAGACTGCATTATAGAGCGCACAAAGGAGAAAAAAAGTAATCTAAGAT
GCTTTGTTAGAAAAATAGCGCTCTCGGGATGCATTTTTGTAGAACAAAAAAGAAGTATAGATTCTTTGTT
GGTAAAATAGCGCTCTCGCGTTGCATTTCTGTTCTGTAAAAATGCAGCTCAGATTCTTTGTTTGAAAAAT
TAGCGCTCTCGCGTTGCATTTTTGTTTTACAAAAATGAAGCACAGATTCTTCGTTGGTAAAATAGCGCTT
TCGCGTTGCATTTCTGTTCTGTAAAAATGCAGCTCAGATTCTTTGTTTGAAAAATTAGCGCTCTCGCGTT
GCATTTTTGTTCTACAAAATGAAGCACAGATGCTTCGTTCAGGTGGCACTTTTCGGGGAAATGTGCGCGG
AACCCCTATTTGTTTATTTTTCTAAATACATTCAAATATGTATCCGCTCATGAGACAATAACCCTGATAA
ATGCTTCAATAATATTGAAAAAGGAAGAGTATGAGTATTCAACATTTCCGTGTCGCCCTTATTCCCTTTT
TTGCGGCATTTTGCCTTCCTGTTTTTGCTCACCCAGAAACGCTGGTGAAAGTAAAAGATGCTGAAGATCA
GTTGGGTGCACGAGTGGGTTACATCGAACTGGATCTCAACAGCGGTAAGATCCTTGAGAGTTTTCGCCCC
GAAGAACGTTTTCCAATGATGAGCACTTTTAAAGTTCTGCTATGTGGCGCGGTATTATCCCGTATTGACG
CCGGGCAAGAGCAACTCGGTCGCCGCATACACTATTCTCAGAATGACTTGGTTGAGTACTCACCAGTCAC
AGAAAAGCATCTTACGGATGGCATGACAGTAAGAGAATTATGCAGTGCTGCCATAACCATGAGTGATAAC
ACTGCGGCCAACTTACTTCTGACAACGATCGGAGGACCGAAGGAGCTAACCGCTTTTTTGCACAACATGG
GGGATCATGTAACTCGCCTTGATCGTTGGGAACCGGAGCTGAATGAAGCCATACCAAACGACGAGCGTGA
CACCACGATGCCTGTAGCAATGGCAACAACGTTGCGCAAACTATTAACTGGCGAACTACTTACTCTAGCT
TCCCGGCAACAATTAATAGACTGGATGGAGGCGGATAAAGTTGCAGGACCACTTCTGCGCTCGGCCCTTC
CGGCTGGCTGGTTTATTGCTGATAAATCTGGAGCCGGTGAGCGTGGGTCTCGCGGTATCATTGCAGCACT
GGGGCCAGATGGTAAGCCCTCCCGTATCGTAGTTATCTACACGACGGGGAGTCAGGCAACTATGGATGAA
CGAAATAGACAGATCGCTGAGATAGGTGTTTCACTGATTAAGCATTGGTAACTGTCAGACCAAGTTTACT
CATATATACTTTAGATTGATTTAAAACTTCATTTTTAATTTAAAAGGATCTAGGTGAAGATCCTTTTTGA
TAATCTCATGACCAAAATCCCTTAACGTGAGTTTTCGTTCCACTGAGCGTCAGACCCCGTAGAAAAGATC
AAAGGATCTTCTTGAGATCCTTTTTTTCTGCGCGTAATCTGCTGCTTGCAAACAAAAAAACCACCGCTAC
CAGCGGTGGTTTGTTTGCCGGATCAAGAGCTACCAACTCTTTTTCCGAAGGTAACTGGCTTCAGCAGAGC
GCAGATACCAAATACTGTTCTTCTAGTGTAGCCGTAGTTAGGCCACCACTTCAAGAACTCTGTAGCACCG
CCTACATACCTCGCTCTGCTAATCCTGTTACCAGTGGCTGCTGCCAGTGGCGATAAGTCGTGTCTTACCG
GGTTGGACTCAAGACGATAGTTACCGGATAAGGCGCAGCGGTCGGGCTGAACGGGGGGTTCGTGCACACA
GCCCAGCTTGGAGCGAACGACCTACACCGAACTGAGATACCTACAGCGTGAGCTATGAGAAAGCGCCACG
CTTCCCGAAGGGAGAAAGGCGGACAGGTATCCGGTAAGCGGCAGGGTCGGAACAGGAGAGCGCACGAGGG
AGCTTCCAGGGGGAAACGCCTGGTATCTTTATAGTCCTGTCGGGTTTCGCCACCTCTGACTTGAGCGTCG
ATTTTTGTGATGCTCGTCAGGGGGGCGGAGCCTATGGAAAAACGCCAGCAACGCGGCCTTTTTACGGTTC
CTGGCCTTTTGCTGGCCTTTTGCTCACATGTTCTTTCCTGCGTTATCCCCTGATTCTGTGGATAACCGTA
TTACCGCCTTTGAGTGAGCTGATACCGCTCGCCGCAGCCGAACGACCGAGCGCAGCGAGTCAGTGAGCGA
GGAAGCGGAAGAGCGCCCAATACGCAAACCGCCTCTCCCCGCGCGTTGGCCGATTCATTAATGCAGCTGG
CACGACAGGTTTCCCGACTGGAAAGCGGGCAGTGAGCGCAACGCAATTAATGTGAGTTAGCTCACTCATT
AGGCACCCCAGGCTTTACACTTTATGCTTCCGGCTCGTATGTTGTGTGGAATTGTGAGCGGATAACAATT
TCACACAGGAAACAGCTATGACCATGATTACGCCAAGCGCGCAATTAACCCTCACTAAAGGGAACAAAAG
CTGGAGCTTCTTTGAAAAGATAATGTATGATTATGCTTTCACTCATATTTATACAGAAACTTGATGTTTT
CTTTCGAGTATATACAAGGTGATTACATGTACGTTTGAAGTACAACTCTAGATTTTGTAGTGCCCTCTTG
GGCTAGCGGTAAAGGTGCGCATTTTTTCACACCCTACAATGTTCTGTTCAAAAGATTTTGGTCAAACGCT
GTAGAAGTGAAAGTTGGTGCGCATGTTTCGGCGTTCGAAACTTCTCCGCAGTGAAAGATAAATGATCCCA
TCAAAGAGGCCCCAGCTGTTTTAGAGCTAGAAATAGCAAGTTAAAATAAGGCTAGTCCGTTATCAACTTG
AAAAAGTGGCACCGAGTCGGTGGTGCTTTTTTTGTTTTTTATGTCTTCGAGTCATGTAATTAGTTATGTC
ACGCTTACGTTCACGCCCTCCCCCCACATCCGCTCTAACCGAAAAGGAAGGAGTTAGACAACCTGAAGTC
TAGGTCCCTATTTATTTTTTTATAGTTATGTTAGTATTAAGAACGTTATTTATATTTCAAATTTTTCTTT
TTTTTCTGTACAGACGCGTGTACGCATGTAACATTATACTGAAAACCTTGCTTGAGAAGGTTTTGGGACG
CTCGAAGGCTTTAATTTGCGGCCGGTACCCAATTCGCCCTATAGTGAGTCGTATTACGCGCGCTCACTGG
CCGTCGTTTTACAACGTCGTGACTGGGAAAACCCTGGCGTTACCCAACTTAATCGCCTTGCAGCACATCC
CCCTTTCGCCAGCTGGCGTAATAGCGAAGAGGCCCGCACCGATCGCCCTTCCCAACAGTTGCGCAGCCTG
AATGGCGAATGG
[124 nt withheld, positions 4423-4546]
C
[53 nt withheld, positions 4548-4600]
A
[37 nt withheld, positions 4602-4638]
A
[49 nt withheld, positions 4640-4688]
CCTTTGACGTTGGAGTCCACGTTCTTT
[37 nt withheld, positions 4716-4752]
ACCCTATCTCGGTCTATTCTTTTGATTTATAAGGGATTTTGCCGATTTCGGCCTATTGGTTAAAAAATGA
GCTGATTTAACAAAAATTTAACGCGAATTTTAACAAAATATTAACGCTTACAATTTCCTGATGCGGTATT
TTCTCCTTACGCATCTGTGCAATATTTCTTCCCGTTTTAAGAGCTTGGTGAGCGCTAGGAGTCACTGCCA
GGTATCGTTTGAACACGGCATTAGTCAGGGAAGTCATAACACAGTCCTTTCCCGCAATTTTCTTTTTCTA
TTACTCTTGGCCTCCTCTAGTACACTCTATATTTTTTTATGCCTCGGTAATGATTTTCATTTTTTTTTTC
CACCTAGCGGATGACTCTTTTTTTTTCTTAGCGATTGGCATTATCACATAATGAATTATACATTATATAA
AGTAATGTGATTTCTTCGAAGAATATACTAAAAAATGAGCAGGCAAGATAAACGAAGGCAAAGATGACAG
AGCAGAAAGCCCTAGTAAAGCGTATTACAAATGAAACCAAAATTCAGATTGCGATCTCTTTAAAGGGTGG
TCCCCTAGCGATAGAGCACTCGATCTTCCCAGAAAAAGAGGCAGAAGCAGTAGCAGAACAGGCCACACAA
TCGCAAGTGATTAACGTCCACACAGGTATAGGGTTTCTGGACCATATGATACATGCTCTGGCCAAGCATT
CCGGCTGGTCGCTAATCGTTGAGTGCATTGGTGACTTACACATAGACGACCATCACACCACTGAAGACTG
CGGGATTGCTCTCGGTCAAGCTTTTAAAGAGGCCCTAGGGGCCGTGCGTGGAGTAAAAAGGTTTGGATCA
GGATTTGCGCCTTTGGATGAGGCACTTTCCAGAGCGGTGGTAGATCTTTCGAACAGGCCGTACGCAGTTG
TCGAACTTGGTTTGCAAAGGGAGAAAGTAGGAGATCTCTCTTGCGAGATGATCCCGCATTTTCTTGAAAG
CTTTGCAGAGGCTAGCAGAATTACCCTCCACGTTGATTGTCTGCGAGGCAAGAATGATCATCACCGTAGT
GAGAGTGCGTTCAAGGCTCTTGCGGTTGCCATAAGAGAAGCCACCTCGCCCAATGGTACCAACGATGTTC
CCTCCACCAAAGGTGTTCTTATGTAGTGACACCGATTATTTAAAGCTGCAGCATACGATATATATACATG
TGTATATATGTATACCTATGAATGTCAGTAAGTATGTATACGAACAGTATGATACTGAAGATGACAAGGT
AATGCATCATTCTATACGTGTCATTCTGAACGAGGCGCGCTTTCCTTTTTTCTTTTTGCTTTTTCTTTTT
TTTTCTCTTGAACTCGACGGATCTATGCGGTGACGCGCGAGACGAAAGGGCCTCGTGATACGCCTATTTT
TATAGGTTAATG
